>Addgene plasmid #201125 | plex_307-mKate-ccdB-g418 | addgene full sequence | sequence record 397034 | Addgene NGS Result
CTCGAGGCCTGCAGGTGCAAAGATGGATAAAGTTTTAAACAGAGAGGAATCTTTGCAGCTAATGGACCTT
CTAGGTCTTGAAAGGAGTGGGAATTGGCTCCGGTGCCCGTCAGTGGGCAGAGCGCACATCGCCCACAGTC
CCCGAGAAGTTGGGGGGAGGGGTCGGCAATTGAACCGGTGCCTAGAGAAGGTGGCGCGGGGTAAACTGGG
AAAGTGATGTCGTGTACTGGCTCCGCCTTTTTCCCGAGGGTGGGGGAGAACCGTATATAAGTGCAGTAGT
CGCCGTGAACGTTCTTTTTCGCAACGGGTTTGCCGCCAGAACACAGGTAAGTGCCGTGTGTGGTTCCCGC
GGGCCTGGCCTCTTTACGGGTTATGGCCCTTGCGTGCCTTGAATTACTTCCACCTGGCTGCAGTACGTGA
TTCTTGATCCCGAGCTTCGGGTTGGAAGTGGGTGGGAGAGTTCGAGGCCTTGCGCTTAAGGAGCCCCTTC
GCCTCGTGCTTGAGTTGAGGCCTGGCCTGGGCGCTGGGGCCGCCGCGTGCGAATCTGGTGGCACCTTCGC
GCCTGTCTCGCTGCTTTCGATAAGTCTCTAGCCATTTAAAATTTTTGATGACCTGCTGCGACGCTTTTTT
TCTGGCAAGATAGTCTTGTAAATGCGGGCCAAGATCTGCACACTGGTATTTCGGTTTTTGGGGCCGCGGG
CGGCGACGGGGCCCGTGCGTCCCAGCGCACATGTTCGGCGAGGCGGGGCCTGCGAGCGCGGCCACCGAGA
ATCGGACGGGGGTAGTCTCAAGCTGGCCGGCCTGCTCTGGTGCCTGGCCTCGCGCCGCCGTGTATCGCCC
CGCCCTGGGCGGCAAGGCTGGCCCGGTCGGCACCAGTTGCGTGAGCGGAAAGATGGCCGCTTCCCGGCCC
TGCTGCAGGGAGCTCAAAATGGAGGACGCGGCGCTCGGGAGAGCGGGCGGGTGAGTCACCCACACAAAGG
AAAAGGGCCTTTCCGTCCTCAGCCGTCGCTTCATGTGACTCCACGGAGTACCGGGCGCCGTCCAGGCACC
TCGATTAGTTCTCGAGCTTTTGGAGTACGTCGTCTTTAGGTTGGGGGGAGGGGTTTTATGCGATGGAGTT
TCCCCACACTGAGTGGGTGGAGACTGAAGTTAGGCCAGCTTGGCACTTGATGTAATTCTCCTTGGAATTT
GCCCTTTTTGAGTTTGGATCTTGGTTCATTCTCAAGCCTCAGACAGTGGTTCAAAGTTTTTTTCTTCCAT
TTCAGGTGTCGTGAGGCTAGCACCCTTGCCACCATGGTGTCTAAGGGCGAAGAGCTGATTAAGGAGAACA
TGCACATGAAGCTGTACATGGAGGGCACCGTGAACAACCACCACTTCAAGTGCACATCCGAGGGCGAAGG
CAAGCCCTACGAGGGCACCCAGACCATGAGAATCAAGGTGGTCGAGGGCGGCCCTCTCCCCTTCGCCTTC
GACATCCTGGCTACCAGCTTCATGTACGGCAGCAAAACCTTCATCAACCACACCCAGGGCATCCCCGACT
TCTTTAAGCAGTCCTTCCCTGAGGGCTTCACATGGGAGAGAGTCACCACATACGAAGACGGGGGCGTGCT
GACCGCTACCCAGGACACCAGCCTCCAGGACGGCTGCCTCATCTACAACGTCAAGATCAGAGGGGTGAAC
TTCCCATCCAACGGCCCTGTGATGCAGAAGAAAACACTCGGCTGGGAGGCCTCCACCGAGATGCTGTACC
CCGCTGACGGCGGCCTGGAAGGCAGAAGCGACATGGCCCTGAAGCTCGTGGGCGGGGGCCACCTGATCTG
CAACTTGAAGACCACATACAGATCCAAGAAACCCGCTAAGAACCTCAAGATGCCCGGCGTCTACTATGTG
GACAGAAGACTGGAAAGAATCAAGGAGGCCGACAAAGAGACCTACGTCGAGCAGCACGAGGTGGCTGTGG
CCAGATACTGCGACCTCCCTAGCAAACTGGGGCACAAACTTAATTACAAGGGTGGACCAGGTGGTGGACA
TCAAACAAGTTTGTACAAAAAAGCTGAACGAGAAACGTAAAATGATATAAATATCAATATATTAAATTAG
ATTTTGCATAAAAAACAGACTACATAATACTGTAAAACACAACATATCCAGTCACTATGGCGGCCGCATT
AGGCACCCCAGGCTTTACACTTTATGCTTCCGGCTCGTATAATGTGTGGATTTTGAGTTAGGATCCGTCG
AGATTTTCAGGAGCTAAGGAAGCTAAAATGGAGAAAAAAATCACTGGATATACCACCGTTGATATATCCC
AATGGCATCGTAAAGAACATTTTGAGGCATTTCAGTCAGTTGCTCAATGTACCTATAACCAGACCGTTCA
GCTGGATATTACGGCCTTTTTAAAGACCGTAAAGAAAAATAAGCACAAGTTTTATCCGGCCTTTATTCAC
ATTCTTGCCCGCCTGATGAATGCTCATCCGGAATTCCGTATGGCAATGAAAGACGGTGAGCTGGTGATAT
GGGATAGTGTTCACCCTTGTTACACCGTTTTCCATGAGCAAACTGAAACGTTTTCATCGCTCTGGAGTGA
ATACCACGACGATTTCCGGCAGTTTCTACACATATATTCGCAAGATGTGGCGTGTTACGGTGAAAACCTG
GCCTATTTCCCTAAAGGGTTTATTGAGAATATGTTTTTCGTCTCAGCCAATCCCTGGGTGAGTTTCACCA
GTTTTGATTTAAACGTGGCCAATATGGACAACTTCTTCGCCCCCGTTTTCACCATGGGCAAATATTATAC
GCAAGGCGACAAGGTGCTGATGCCGCTGGCGATTCAGGTTCATCATGCCGTTTGTGATGGCTTCCATGTC
GGCAGAATGCTTAATGAATTACAACAGTACTGCGATGAGTGGCAGGCGGGGCGTAATCTAGAGGATCCGG
CTTACTAAAAGCCAGATAACAGTATGCGTATTTGCGCGCTGATTTTTGCGGTATAAGAATATATACTGAT
ATGTATACCCGAAGTATGTCAAAAAGAGGTATGCTATGAAGCAGCGTATTACAGTGACAGTTGACAGCGA
CAGCTATCAGTTGCTCAAGGCATATATGATGTCAATATCTCCGGTCTGGTAAGCACAACCATGCAGAATG
AAGCCCGTCGTCTGCGTGCCGAACGCTGGAAAGCGGAAAATCAGGAAGGGATGGCTGAGGTCGCCCGGTT
TATTGAAATGAACGGCTCTTTTGCTGACGAGAACAGGGGCTGGTGAAATGCAGTTTAAGGTTTACACCTA
TAAAAGAGAGAGCCGTTATCGTCTGTTTGTGGATGTACAGAGTGATATTATTGACACGCCCGGGCGACGG
ATGGTGATCCCCCTGGCCAGTGCACGTCTGCTGTCAGATAAAGTCCCCCGTGAACTTTACCCGGTGGTGC
ATATCGGGGATGAAAGCTGGCGCATGATGACCACCGATATGGCCAGTGTGCCGGTCTCCGTTATCGGGGA
AGAAGTGGCTGATCTCAGCCACCGCGAAAATGACATCAAAGACGCCATTAACCTGATGTTCTGGGGAATA
TAAATGTCAGGCTCCCTTATACACAGCCAGTCTGCAGGTCGACCATAGTGACTGGATATGTTGTGTTTTA
CAGTATTATGTGGTCTGTTTTTTATGCAAAATCTAATTTAATATATTGATATTTATATCATTTTACGTTT
CTCGTTCAGCTTTCTTGTACAAAGTGGTTGATATCGGTAAGCCTATCCCTAACCCTCTCCTCGGTCTCGA
TACTACGTAGTAATGAACTAGTACCGGTTAAGTCGACAATCAACGCGTTAAGTCGACAATCAACCTCTGG
ATTACAAAATTTGTGAAAGATTGACTGGTATTCTTAACTATGTTGCTCCTTTTACGCTATGTGGATACGC
TGCTTTAATGCCTTTGTATCATGCTATTGCTTCCCGTATGGCTTTCATTTTCTCCTCCTTGTATAAATCC
TGGTTGCTGTCTCTTTATGAGGAGTTGTGGCCCGTTGTCAGGCAACGTGGCGTGGTGTGCACTGTGTTTG
CTGACGCAACCCCCACTGGTTGGGGCATTGCCACCACCTGTCAGCTCCTTTCCGGGACTTTCGCTTTCCC
CCTCCCTATTGCCACGGCGGAACTCATCGCCGCCTGCCTTGCCCGCTGCTGGACAGGGGCTCGGCTGTTG
GGCACTGACAATTCCGTGGTGTTGTCGGGGAAATCATCGTCCTTTCCTTGGCTGCTCGCCTGTGTTGCCA
CCTGGATTCTGCGCGGGACGTCCTTCTGCTACGTCCCTTCGGCCCTCAATCCAGCGGACCTTCCTTCCCG
CGGCCTGCTGCCGGCTCTGCGGCCTCTTCCGCGTCTTCGCCTTCGCCCTCAGACGAGTCGGATCTCCCTT
TGGGCCGCCTCCCCGCGTCGACTTTAAGACCAATGACTTACAAGGCAGCTGTAGATCTTAGCCACTTTTT
AAAAGAAAAGGGGGGACTGGAAGGGCTAATTCACTCCCAACGAAGACAAGATCTGCTTTTTGCTTGTACT
GGGTCTCTCTGGTTAGACCAGATCTGAGCCTGGGAGCTCTCTGGCTAACTAGGGAACCCACTGCTTAAGC
CTCAATAAAGCTTGCCTTGAGTGCTTCAAGTAGTGTGTGCCCGTCTGTTGTGTGACTCTGGTAACTAGAG
ATCCCTCAGACCCTTTTAGTCAGTGTGGAAAATCTCTAGCAGTACGTATAGTAGTTCATGTCATCTTATT
ATTCAGTATTTATAACTTGCAAAGAAATGAATATCAGAGAGTGAGAGGAACTTGTTTATTGCAGCTTATA
ATGGTTACAAATAAAGCAATAGCATCACAAATTTCACAAATAAAGCATTTTTTTCACTGCATTCTAGTTG
TGGTTTGTCCAAACTCATCAATGTATCTTATCATGTCTGGCTCTAGCTATCCCGCCCCTAACTCCGCCCA
TCCCGCCCCTAACTCCGCCCAGTTCCGCCCATTCTCCGCCCCATGGCTGACTAATTTTTTTTATTTATGC
AGAGGCCGAGGCCGCCTCGGCCTCTGAGCTATTCCAGAAGTAGTGAGGAGGCTTTTTTGGAGGCCTAGGG
ACGTACCCAATTCGCCCTATAGTGAGTCGTATTACGCGCGCTCACTGGCCGTCGTTTTACAACGTCGTGA
CTGGGAAAACCCTGGCGTTACCCAACTTAATCGCCTTGCAGCACATCCCCCTTTCGCCAGCTGGCGTAAT
AGCGAAGAGGCCCGCACCGATCGCCCTTCCCAACAGTTGCGCAGCCTGAATGGCGAATGGG
[124 nt withheld, positions 5312-5435]
C
[91 nt withheld, positions 5437-5527]
A
[49 nt withheld, positions 5529-5577]
CCTTTGACGTTGGAGTCCACGTTCTTT
[37 nt withheld, positions 5605-5641]
ACCCTATCTCGGTCTATTCTTTTGATTTATAAGGGATTTTGCCGATTTCGGCCTATTGGTTAAAAAATGA
GCTGATTTAACAAAAATTTAACGCGAATTTTAACAAAATATTAACGCTTACAATTTAGGTGGCACTTTTC
GGGGAAATGTGCGCGGAACCCCTATTTGTTTATTTTTCTAAATACATTCAAATATGTATCCGCTCATGAG
ACAATAACCCTGATAAATGCTTCAATAATATTGAAAAAGGAAGAGTATGAGTATTCAACATTTCCGTGTC
GCCCTTATTCCCTTTTTTGCGGCATTTTGCCTTCCTGTTTTTGCTCACCCAGAAACGCTGGTGAAAGTAA
AAGATGCTGAAGATCAGTTGGGTGCACGAGTGGGTTACATCGAACTGGATCTCAACAGCGGTAAGATCCT
TGAGAGTTTTCGCCCCGAAGAACGTTTTCCAATGATGAGCACTTTTAAAGTTCTGCTATGTGGCGCGGTA
TTATCCCGTATTGACGCCGGGCAAGAGCAACTCGGTCGCCGCATACACTATTCTCAGAATGACTTGGTTG
AGTACTCACCAGTCACAGAAAAGCATCTTACGGATGGCATGACAGTAAGAGAATTATGCAGTGCTGCCAT
AACCATGAGTGATAACACTGCGGCCAACTTACTTCTGACAACGATCGGAGGACCGAAGGAGCTAACCGCT
TTTTTGCACAACATGGGGGATCATGTAACTCGCCTTGATCGTTGGGAACCGGAGCTGAATGAAGCCATAC
CAAACGACGAGCGTGACACCACGATGCCTGTAGCAATGGCAACAACGTTGCGCAAACTATTAACTGGCGA
ACTACTTACTCTAGCTTCCCGGCAACAATTAATAGACTGGATGGAGGCGGATAAAGTTGCAGGACCACTT
CTGCGCTCGGCCCTTCCGGCTGGCTGGTTTATTGCTGATAAATCTGGAGCCGGTGAGCGTGGGTCTCGCG
GTATCATTGCAGCACTGGGGCCAGATGGTAAGCCCTCCCGTATCGTAGTTATCTACACGACGGGGAGTCA
GGCAACTATGGATGAACGAAATAGACAGATCGCTGAGATAGGTGCCTCACTGATTAAGCATTGGTAACTG
TCAGACCAAGTTTACTCATATATACTTTAGATTGATTTAAAACTTCATTTTTAATTTAAAAGGATCTAGG
TGAAGATCCTTTTTGATAATCTCATGACCAAAATCCCTTAACGTGAGTTTTCGTTCCACTGAGCGTCAGA
CCCCGTAGAAAAGATCAAAGGATCTTCTTGAGATCCTTTTTTTCTGCGCGTAATCTGCTGCTTGCAAACA
AAAAAACCACCGCTACCAGCGGTGGTTTGTTTGCCGGATCAAGAGCTACCAACTCTTTTTCCGAAGGTAA
CTGGCTTCAGCAGAGCGCAGATACCAAATACTGTTCTTCTAGTGTAGCCGTAGTTAGGCCACCACTTCAA
GAACTCTGTAGCACCGCCTACATACCTCGCTCTGCTAATCCTGTTACCAGTGGCTGCTGCCAGTGGCGAT
AAGTCGTGTCTTACCGGGTTGGACTCAAGACGATAGTTACCGGATAAGGCGCAGCGGTCGGGCTGAACGG
GGGGTTCGTGCACACAGCCCAGCTTGGAGCGAACGACCTACACCGAACTGAGATACCTACAGCGTGAGCT
ATGAGAAAGCGCCACGCTTCCCGAAGGGAGAAAGGCGGACAGGTATCCGGTAAGCGGCAGGGTCGGAACA
GGAGAGCGCACGAGGGAGCTTCCAGGGGGAAACGCCTGGTATCTTTATAGTCCTGTCGGGTTTCGCCACC
TCTGACTTGAGCGTCGATTTTTGTGATGCTCGTCAGGGGGGCGGAGCCTATGGAAAAACGCCAGCAACGC
GGCCTTTTTACGGTTCCTGGCCTTTTGCTGGCCTTTTGCTCACATGTTCTTTCCTGCGTTATCCCCTGAT
TCTGTGGATAACCGTATTACCGCCTTTGAGTGAGCTGATACCGCTCGCCGCAGCCGAACGACCGAGCGCA
GCGAGTCAGTGAGCGAGGAAGCGGAAGAGCGCCCAATACGCAAACCGCCTCTCCCCGCGCGTTGGCCGAT
TCATTAATGCAGCTGGCACGACAGGTTTCCCGACTGGAAAGCGGGCAGTGAGCGCAACGCAATTAATGTG
AGTTAGCTCACTCATTAGGCACCCCAGGCTTTACACTTTATGCTTCCGGCTCGTATGTTGTGTGGAATTG
TGAGCGGATAACAATTTCACACAGGAAACAGCTATGACCATGATTACGCCAAGCGCGCAATTAACCCTCA
CTAAAGGGAACAAAAGCTGGAGCTGCAAGCTTAATGTAGTCTTATGCAATACTCTTGTAGTCTTGCAACA
TGGTAACGATGAGTTAGCAACATGCCTTACAAGGAGAGAAAAAGCACCGTGCATGCCGATTGGTGGAAGT
AAGGTGGTACGATCGTGCCTTATTAGGAAGGCAACAGACGGGTCTGACATGGATTGGACGAACCACTGAA
TTGCCGCATTGCAGAGATATTGTATTTAAGTGCCTAGCTCGATACATAAACGGGTCTCTCTGGTTAGACC
AGATCTGAGCCTGGGAGCTCTCTGGCTAACTAGGGAACCCACTGCTTAAGCCTCAATAAAGCTTGCCTTG
AGTGCTTCAAGTAGTGTGTGCCCGTCTGTTGTGTGACTCTGGTAACTAGAGATCCCTCAGACCCTTTTAG
TCAGTGTGGAAAATCTCTAGCAGTGGCGCCCGAACAGGGACTTGAAAGCGAAAGGGAAACCAGAGGAGCT
CTCTCGACGCAGGACTCGGCTTGCTGAAGCGCGCACGGCAAGAGGCGAGGGGCGGCGACTGGTGAGTACG
CCAAAAATTTTGACTAGCGGAGGCTAGAAGGAGAGAGATGGGTGCGAGAGCGTCAGTATTAAGCGGGGGA
GAATTAGATCGCGATGGGAAAAAATTCGGTTAAGGCCAGGGGGAAAGAAAAAATATAAATTAAAACATAT
AGTATGGGCAAGCAGGGAGCTAGAACGATTCGCAGTTAATCCTGGCCTGTTAGAAACATCAGAAGGCTGT
AGACAAATACTGGGACAGCTACAACCATCCCTTCAGACAGGATCAGAAGAACTTAGATCATTATATAATA
CAGTAGCAACCCTCTATTGTGTGCATCAAAGGATAGAGATAAAAGACACCAAGGAAGCTTTAGACAAGAT
AGAGGAAGAGCAAAACAAAAGTAAGACCACCGCACAGCAAGCGGCCGCTGATCTTCAGACCTGGAGGAGG
AGATATGAGGGACAATTGGAGAAGTGAATTATATAAATATAAAGTAGTAAAAATTGAACCATTAGGAGTA
GCACCCACCAAGGCAAAGAGAAGAGTGGTGCAGAGAGAAAAAAGAGCAGTGGGAATAGGAGCTTTGTTCC
TTGGGTTCTTGGGAGCAGCAGGAAGCACTATGGGCGCAGCGTCAATGACGCTGACGGTACAGGCCAGACA
ATTATTGTCTGGTATAGTGCAGCAGCAGAACAATTTGCTGAGGGCTATTGAGGCGCAACAGCATCTGTTG
CAACTCACAGTCTGGGGCATCAAGCAGCTCCAGGCAAGAATCCTGGCTGTGGAAAGATACCTAAAGGATC
AACAGCTCCTGGGGATTTGGGGTTGCTCTGGAAAACTCATTTGCACCACTGCTGTGCCTTGGAATGCTAG
TTGGAGTAATAAATCTCTGGAACAGATTTGGAATCACACGACCTGGATGGAGTGGGACAGAGAAATTAAC
AATTACACAAGCTTAATACACTCCTTAATTGAAGAATCGCAAAACCAGCAAGAAAAGAATGAACAAGAAT
TATTGGAATTAGATAAATGGGCAAGTTTGTGGAATTGGTTTAACATAACAAATTGGCTGTGGTATATAAA
ATTATTCATAATGATAGTAGGAGGCTTGGTAGGTTTAAGAATAGTTTTTGCTGTACTTTCTATAGTGAAT
AGAGTTAGGCAGGGATATTCACCATTATCGTTTCAGACCCACCTCCCAACCCCGAGGGGACCCATGCATT
GCATCTCAATTAGTCAGCAACCAGGTGTGGAAAGTCCCCAGGCTCCCCAGCAGGCAGAAGTATGCAAAGC
ATGCGTCTCAATTAGTCAGCAACCATAGTCCCGCCCCTAACTCCGCCCATCCCGCCCCTAACTCCGCCCA
GTTCCGCCCATTCTCCGCCCCATGGCTGACTAATTTTTTTTATTTATGCAGAGGCCGAGGCCGCCTCGGC
CTCTGAGCTATTCCAGAAGTAGTGAGGAGGCTTTTTTGGAGGCCTAGGCTTTTGCAAAAAGCTTTCTAGA
GGTACCGTGGCCACCATGATTGAACAAGATGGATTGCACGCAGGTTCTCCGGCCGCTTGGGTGGAGAGGC
TATTCGGCTATGACTGGGCACAACAGACAATCGGCTGCTCTGATGCCGCCGTGTTCCGGCTGTCAGCGCA
GGGGCGCCCGGTTCTTTTTGTCAAGACCGACCTGTCCGGTGCCCTGAATGAACTGCAAGACGAGGCAGCG
CGGCTATCGTGGCTGGCCACGACGGGCGTTCCTTGCGCAGCTGTGCTCGACGTTGTCACTGAAGCGGGAA
GGGACTGGCTGCTATTGGGCGAAGTGCCGGGGCAGGATCTCCTGTCATCTCACCTTGCTCCTGCCGAGAA
AGTATCCATCATGGCTGATGCAATGCGGCGGCTGCATACGCTTGATCCGGCTACCTGCCCATTCGACCAC
CAAGCGAAACATCGCATCGAGCGAGCACGTACTCGGATGGAAGCCGGTCTTGTCGATCAGGATGATCTGG
ACGAAGAGCATCAGGGGCTCGCGCCAGCCGAACTGTTCGCCAGGCTCAAGGCGAGCATGCCCGACGGCGA
GGATCTCGTCGTGACCCATGGCGATGCCTGCTTGCCGAATATCATGGTGGAAAATGGCCGCTTTTCTGGA
TTCATCGACTGTGGCCGGCTGGGTGTGGCGGACCGCTATCAGGACATAGCGTTGGCTACCCGTGATATTG
CTGAAGAGCTTGGCGGCGAATGGGCTGACCGCTTCCTCGTGCTTTACGGTATCGCCGCTCCCGATTCGCA
GCGCATCGCCTTCTATCGCCTTCTTGACGAGTTCTTCTGAGTTAACGAATTCTAGATCTTGAGACAAATG
GCAGTATTCATCCACAATTTTAAAAGAAAAGGGGGGATTGGGGGGTACAGTGCAGGGGAAAGAATAGTAG
ACATAATAGCAACAGACATACAAACTAAAGAATTACAAAAACAAATTACAAAAATTCAAAATTTTCGGGT
TTATTACAGGGACAGCAGAGATCCACTTTGGCGCCGG
Features (pLannotate 1.2.2; 39 found; start..end, strand, type, name):
     23..89      +  CDS            small t antigen (fragment): SV40 (simian virus 40) small t antigen
     96..1274    +  promoter       EF-1α promoter: strong constitutive promoter for human elongation factor EF-1α
   1294..2005    +  CDS            TagRFP (fragment): monomeric derivative of red fluorescent protein from Entacmaea quadricolor (Merzlyak et al., 2007) mammalian codon-optimized
   2035..2159    +  protein_bind   attR1: mutant version of attR; recombination site for the Gateway® LR reaction LR Clonase™
   2184..2214    +  promoter       lac UV5 promoter: E. coli lac promoter with an "up" mutation
   2238..2267    +  promoter       cat promoter (fragment): promoter of the E. coli cat gene encoding chloramphenicol acetyltransferase
   2268..2948    +  CDS            CmR: chloramphenicol acetyltransferase confers resistance to chloramphenicol
   3105..3263    +  CDS            ccdA (fragment): CCDA_ECO57 - Also known as H, letA. Experimental evidence at protein level: Swiss-Prot protein existence level 1. Antitoxin component of a type II toxin-antitoxin (TA) system which inhibits the post-segregational killing (PSK) of plasmid-free cells, also referred to as a plasmid addiction system. Binds to and blocks the activity of CcdB; will also remove bound CcdB protein from the CcdB-GyrA complex by forming a CcdA-CcdB complex, a process termed rejuvenation. Functions as a transcriptional corepressor for the ccdAB operon, repression also requires CcdB (By similarity). From Escherichia coli
   3268..3573    +  CDS            ccdB: CcdB, a bacterial toxin that poisons DNA gyrase; ccdB; Plasmids containing the ccdB gene cannot be propagated in standard E. coli strains.
   3614..3735    -  protein_bind   attR3: mutant version of attR; recombination site for the Gateway® LR reaction LR Clonase™
   3717..3737    -  protein_bind   attB2: mutant version of attB; core recombination site for the Gateway® BP reaction BP Clonase™
   3746..3787    +  CDS            V5 tag: epitope tag from simian virus 5
   3838..4426    +  misc_feature   WPRE: woodchuck hepatitis virus posttranscriptional regulatory element
   4477..4496    +  misc_feature   cPPT/CTS (fragment): central polypurine tract and central termination sequence of HIV-1
   4498..4731    +  LTR            3' LTR (ΔU3): self-inactivating 3' long terminal repeat (LTR) from HIV-1
   4809..4930    +  polyA_signal   SV40 poly(A) signal: SV40 polyadenylation signal
   4970..5105    +  rep_origin     SV40 ori: SV40 origin of replication
   5126..5144    -  promoter       T7 promoter: promoter for bacteriophage T7 RNA polymerase
   5152..5307    +  CDS            lacZα (fragment): LacZα fragment of β-galactosidase; lacZ fragment
   5312..5740    +  rep_origin     f1 ori (sequence partly withheld): f1 bacteriophage origin of replication; arrow indicates direction of (+) strand synthesis
   5793..5897    +  promoter       AmpR promoter: bla
   5898..6758    +  CDS            AmpR: β-lactamase; bla; confers resistance to ampicillin, carbenicillin, and related antibiotics
   6929..7517    +  rep_origin     ori: high-copy-number ColE1/pMB1/pBR322/pUC origin of replication
   7700..7792    +  CDS            lacI (fragment): lac repressor; lacI; The lac repressor binds to the lac operator to inhibit transcription in E. coli. This inhibition can be relieved by adding lactose or isopropyl-β-D-thiogalactopyranoside (IPTG).
   7805..7826    +  protein_bind   CAP binding site: CAP binding activates transcription in the presence of cAMP. E. coli catabolite activator protein
   7841..7871    +  promoter       lac promoter: promoter for the E. coli lac operon
   7875..7897    +  protein_bind   lac operator (fragment): The lac repressor binds to the lac operator to inhibit transcription in E. coli. This inhibition can be relieved by adding lactose or isopropyl-β-D-thiogalactopyranoside (IPTG). lac repressor encoded by lacI
   7940..7958    +  promoter       T3 promoter: promoter for bacteriophage T3 RNA polymerase
   7986..8212    +  promoter       RSV promoter: Rous sarcoma virus enhancer/promoter
   8213..8393    +  LTR            5' LTR (truncated): truncated 5' long terminal repeat (LTR) from HIV-1
   8440..8565    +  misc_feature   HIV-1 Ψ: packaging signal of human immunodeficiency virus type 1
   8549..8912    +  CDS            HIV-1 gag (fragment): gag protein from human immunodeficiency virus 1; gag
   9058..9291    +  misc_feature   RRE: The Rev response element (RRE) of HIV-1 allows for Rev-dependent mRNA export from the nucleus to the cytoplasm.
   9668..9694    +  CDS            Rev (fragment): human immunodeficiency virus 1 (HIV-1) Rev protein; rev; enhances nuclear export of unspliced and incompletely spliced viral mRNAs
   9701..9724    +  promoter       SV40 promoter (fragment): SV40 early promoter
   9725..9796    +  promoter       SV40 promoter (fragment): SV40 enhancer and early promoter
   9820..9955    +  rep_origin     SV40 ori: SV40 origin of replication
   9997..10791   +  CDS            NeoR/KanR: aminoglycoside phosphotransferase from Tn5; aph(3')-II (or nptII); confers resistance to neomycin, kanamycin, and G418 (Geneticin®)
  10839..10956   +  misc_feature   cPPT/CTS: central polypurine tract and central termination sequence of HIV-1
