[The description below was written by a language model from this plasmid's Addgene catalogue record and pLannotate feature annotations shown in this document.]
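Description:
plex_307-mKate-ccdB-g418 is an empty Gateway destination vector built on the pLEX_307 backbone, about 11 kb in size. The catalogue lists it as a mammalian expression plasmid, while the feature table shows the architecture of a third-generation, self-inactivating HIV-1 lentiviral transfer vector. An RSV promoter drives a truncated 5' LTR, followed by the Ψ packaging signal, a gag fragment, the RRE, a cPPT/CTS, and finally a WPRE and ΔU3 3' LTR. In bacteria it replicates from a high-copy pUC-type origin and carries ampicillin resistance. An f1 origin is also present.

The expression cassette is driven by the EF-1α promoter, which is followed by a red fluorescent protein coding sequence. The annotation tool labels this as a TagRFP fragment, which fits mKate because both derive from the same Entacmaea quadricolor protein. Downstream lies the Gateway cassette, made up of attR sites flanking a chloramphenicol resistance gene and the ccdB gyrase toxin. An LR recombination reaction swaps this cassette for a gene of interest from an entry clone, placing mKate at the N terminus of the insert. A V5 epitope sequence sits just after the distal att site, so it could tag the C terminus if the insert lacks a stop codon and stays in frame, although the record does not list it as a tag. Because ccdB is toxic to standard E. coli, the unrecombined vector must be kept in a ccdB-tolerant strain, and loss of ccdB provides counter-selection for recombinants.

Upstream of the EF-1α cassette and within the LTR-flanked region, an SV40 early promoter drives NeoR, allowing G418 selection of mammalian cells that have taken up the construct. The vector is suited to constitutive expression of red-fluorescent fusion proteins, for example for localisation or for tracking expressing cells.
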