Addgene plasmid #201125: plex_307-mKate-ccdB-g418
Purpose: (Empty Backbone) pLEX_307 plasmid with N-terminal mKate tag and g418 marker
Depositing lab: Alejandro Chavez. Depositing organization: University of California, San Diego (UCSD).
Backbone
  Vector backbone: plex_307
  Backbone size (bp): 10986
  Vector type: Mammalian Expression
  Promoter: EF-1α
  Selectable markers: Neomycin (select with G418)
  Tag / fusion protein: mKate (N terminal on insert)
Growth in bacteria
  Bacterial resistance: Chloramphenicol and Ampicillin, 25 & 100 μg/mL
  Growth temperature: 30°C
  Growth strain: ccdB Survival
  Copy number: High Copy
Terms and licenses: Academic/Nonprofit Terms; Industry Terms: Not Available to Industry
How to cite: plex_307-mKate-ccdB-g418 was a gift from Alejandro Chavez (Addgene plasmid # 201125 ; http://n2t.net/addgene:201125 ; RRID:Addgene_201125)
